Addgene plasmid #204289: pJAT39
Depositing lab: David Stern. Publication: The Janelia Atalanta plasmids provide a simple and efficient CRISPR/Cas9-mediated homology directed repair platform for Drosophila. Stern D, Kim E, Behrman E. bioRxiv 2023.06.17.545412 10.1101/2023.06.17.545412.
Backbone
  Vector backbone: Janelia Atalanta cloning plasmid
  Vector type: CRISPR
  Selectable markers: ccdB, SacB
Growth in bacteria
  Bacterial resistance: Spectinomycin, 50 μg/mL
  Growth temperature: 37°C
  Growth strain: ccdB Survival
  Growth instructions: Spectinomycin is in the backbone. Chlor and Amp are in the Gateway cloning arms. The plasmids can be maintained on any single of these antibiotics. Depositor typically grows them in Amp or Spec.
  Copy number: High Copy
Gene/Insert
  Gene/Insert name: MHC-EGFP+H3:H26 (alt name: pJAT39{U6-3-attR3-Amp-ccdB-attR4-MHC-EGFP-attR5-Chlor-SacB-attR6-U6-1})
  Species: Synthetic
  Promoter: MHC
  Cloning method: Unknown
Terms and licenses: Academic/Nonprofit Terms; Industry Terms: Not Available to Industry
How to cite: pJAT39 was a gift from David Stern (Addgene plasmid # 204289 ; http://n2t.net/addgene:204289 ; RRID:Addgene_204289)
