[The description below was written by a language model from this plasmid's Addgene catalogue record and pLannotate feature annotations shown in this document.]
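Description:
pJAT39 is a Janelia Atalanta cloning plasmid, a Gateway-compatible donor vector for CRISPR/Cas9-mediated homology-directed repair in Drosophila. It is a synthetic, roughly 11 kb high-copy plasmid with a ColE1/pUC-type origin and a backbone spectinomycin resistance gene (aadA). Because it carries the toxic ccdB gene, it is propagated in a ccdB-tolerant E. coli strain. Ampicillin and chloramphenicol resistance genes sit inside the two Gateway cassettes, so the uncloned plasmid can be maintained on any one of the three antibiotics.

As the alternative name indicates, the layout is U6-3, attR3-Amp-ccdB-attR4, MHC-EGFP, attR5-Chlor-SacB-attR6, U6-1. The central payload is a GFP reporter listed as driven by the MHC promoter. The feature table shows an hsp70 promoter fragment upstream of the GFP coding sequence and an SV40 small t intron and polyadenylation signal downstream, but it does not annotate the MHC element itself. This marker presumably allows visual identification of animals that have integrated the cassette.

The reporter is flanked by two counter-selectable Gateway cassettes. One carries AmpR and ccdB, the other carries cat and SacB, which confers sucrose sensitivity. LR recombination at the four distinct attR sites would replace these cassettes with user-supplied fragments, and loss of ccdB and SacB selects for correctly recombined clones. These fragments are presumably the homology arms, since the depositor refers to the cassettes as the Gateway cloning arms. The outward-lying Drosophila U6-3 and U6-1 RNA polymerase III promoters face the cassettes, an arrangement consistent with guide RNA expression from the incoming fragments, although the record does not describe this explicitly. The attR4 site is annotated only as attB4 and attR2-like fragments.
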