Features (pLannotate 1.2.2; 35 found; start..end, strand, type, name):
    276..932     -  CDS            cat: CAT_ECOLX - Experimental evidence at protein level: Swiss-Prot protein existence level 1. This enzyme is an effector of chloramphenicol resistance in bacteria. From Escherichia coli. This protein is used as a marker in many commonly used cloning vectors, such as pACYC184.
    933..962     -  promoter       cat promoter (fragment): promoter of the E. coli cat gene encoding chloramphenicol acetyltransferase
    986..1016    -  promoter       lac UV5 promoter: E. coli lac promoter with an "up" mutation
   1039..1162    -  protein_bind   attR5: mutant version of attR; recombination site for the Gateway® LR reaction LR Clonase™
   1316..1333    +  promoter       RPR1 promoter (fragment): RPR1; promoter for the S. cerevisiae RNase P RNA gene
   1856..1978    +  promoter       hsp70 promoter (fragment): Drosophila melanogaster hsp70Bb promoter
   1992..2011    +  misc_feature   MCS (fragment): multiple cloning site
   2036..2749    +  CDS            GFP (S65T): GFP (S65T) is a basic (constitutively fluorescent) green fluorescent protein published in 1995, derived from Aequorea victoria.
   2760..2834    +  CDS            small t antigen (fragment): SV40 (simian virus 40) small t antigen
   2836..2901    +  intron         small t intron: SV40 (simian virus 40) small t antigen intron
   3031..3051    +  CDS            SV40 NLS: nuclear localization signal of SV40 (simian virus 40) large T antigen
   3058..3192    +  CDS            LT_POVHA (fragment): Protein inferred from homology: Swiss-Prot protein existence level 3. Isoform large T antigen is a key early protein essential for both driving viral replication and inducing cellular transformation. Plays a role in viral genome replication by driving entry of quiescent cells into the cell cycle and by autoregulating the synthesis of viral early mRNA. Displays highly oncogenic activities by corrupting the host cellular checkpoint mechanisms that guard cell division and the transcription, replication, and repair of DNA. Participates in the modulation of cellular gene expression preceeding viral
   3217..3300    +  CDS            large T antigen (fragment): large T antigen from SV40 (simian virus 40)
   3323..3457    +  polyA_signal   SV40 poly(A) signal: SV40 polyadenylation signal
   3526..3546    +  protein_bind   attB4: mutant version of attB; core recombination site for the Gateway® BP reaction BP Clonase™
   3540..3649    +  protein_bind   attR2 (fragment): mutant version of attR; recombination site for the Gateway® LR reaction LR Clonase™
   3690..3992    -  CDS            ccdB: CCDB_ECOLI - Also known as G, letB, letD. Experimental evidence at protein level: Swiss-Prot protein existence level 1. Toxic component of a type II toxin-antitoxin (TA) system, functioning in plasmid maintainence. Responsible for the post- segregational killing (PSK) of plasmid-free cells, also referred to as a plasmid addiction system. Half-life of over 2 hours. Cell killing by CcdB is accompanied by filamentation, defects in chromosome and plasmid segregation, defects in cell division, formation of anucleate cells, decreased DNA synthesis and plasmid loss. Interferes with the activity of DN
   3997..4155    -  CDS            ccdA (fragment): CCDA_ECO57 - Also known as H, letA. Experimental evidence at protein level: Swiss-Prot protein existence level 1. Antitoxin component of a type II toxin-antitoxin (TA) system which inhibits the post-segregational killing (PSK) of plasmid-free cells, also referred to as a plasmid addiction system. Binds to and blocks the activity of CcdB; will also remove bound CcdB protein from the CcdB-GyrA complex by forming a CcdA-CcdB complex, a process termed rejuvenation. Functions as a transcriptional corepressor for the ccdAB operon, repression also requires CcdB (By similarity). From Escherichia coli
   4246..4328    -  intron         PDK intron (fragment): pdk; modified pyruvate orthophosphate dikinase intron from Flaveria trinervia 3.0
   4329..5189    -  CDS            AmpR: β-lactamase; bla; confers resistance to ampicillin, carbenicillin, and related antibiotics
   5190..5294    -  promoter       AmpR promoter: bla
   5296..5313    -  promoter       cat promoter (fragment): promoter of the E. coli cat gene encoding chloramphenicol acetyltransferase
   5337..5367    -  promoter       lac UV5 promoter: E. coli lac promoter with an "up" mutation
   5390..5513    -  protein_bind   attR3: mutant version of attR; recombination site for the Gateway® LR reaction LR Clonase™
   5520..5940    -  promoter       dU6-3 promoter: RNA polymerase III promoter for Drosophila U6-3 snRNA (Port et al., 2014)
   6017..6035    -  promoter       SP6 promoter: promoter for bacteriophage SP6 RNA polymerase
   6238..6826    -  rep_origin     ori: high-copy-number ColE1/pMB1/pBR322/pUC origin of replication
   7072..7859    -  CDS            SmR (fragment): aminoglycoside adenylyltransferase (Murphy, 1985); aadA; confers resistance to spectinomycin and streptomycin
   7870..7926    -  CDS            GmR (fragment): gentamycin acetyltransferase; aacC1; confers resistance to gentamycin
   8102..8125    -  promoter       Pc promoter (fragment): intI1 (promoter lies within the coding sequence); class 1 integron promoter
   8316..8334    +  promoter       T7 promoter: promoter for bacteriophage T7 RNA polymerase
   8384..9180    +  promoter       dU6-1 promoter: RNA polymerase III promoter for Drosophila U6-1 snRNA (Port et al., 2014)
   9233..9356    +  protein_bind   attR6: mutant version of attR; recombination site for the Gateway® LR reaction LR Clonase™
   9395..10816   -  CDS            SacB: secreted levansucrase that renders bacterial growth sensitive to sucrose; Bacillus subtilis sacB; negative selection marker
  10817..264     -  promoter       sacB promoter (across the origin): sacR; sacB promoter and control region
>Addgene plasmid #204289 | pJAT39 | addgene full sequence | sequence record 406181 | Addgene NGS Result
CGCGCGATTTACTTTTCGACCTCATTCTATTAGACTCTCGTTTGGATTGCAACTGGTCTATTTTCCTCTT
TTGTTTGATAGAAAATCATAAAAGGATTTGCAGACTACGGGCCTAAAGAACTAAAAAATCTATCTGTTTC
TTTTCATTCTCTGTATTTTTTATAGTTTCTGTTGCATGGGCATAAAGTTGCCTTTTTAATCACAATTCAG
AAAATATCATAATATCTCATTTCACTAAATAATAGTGAACGGCAGGTATATGTGCCACGCGTTTACGCCC
CGCCCTGCCACTCATCGCAGTACTGTTGTAATTCATTAAGCATTCTGCCGACATGGAAGCCATCACAAAC
GGCATGATGAACCTGAATCGCCAGCGGCATCAGCACCTTGTCGCCTTGCGTATAATATTTGCCCATGGTG
AAAACGGGGGCGAAGAAGTTGTCCATATTGGCCACGTTTAAATCAAAACTGGTGAAACTCACCCAGGGAT
TGGCTGACACGAAAAACATATTCTCAATAAACCCTTTAGGGAAATAGGCCAGGTTTTCACCGTAACACGC
CACATCTTGCGAATATATGTGTAGAAACTGCCGGAAATCGTCGTGGTATTCACTCCAGAGCGATGAAAAC
GTTTCAGTTTGCTCATGGAAAACGGTGTAACAAGGGTGAACACTATCCCATATCACCAGCTCACCGTCTT
TCATTGCCATACGGAATTCCGGATGAGCATTCATCAGGCGGGCAAGAATGTGAATAAAGGCCGGATAAAA
CTTGTGCTTATTTTTCTTTACGGTCTTTAAAAAGGCCGTAATATCCAGCTGAACGGTCTGGTTATAGGTA
CATTGAGCAACTGACTGAAATGCCTCAAAATGTTCTTTACGATGCCATTGGGATATATCAACGGTGGTAT
ATCCAGTGATTTTTTTCTCCATTTTAGCTTCCTTAGCTCCTGAAAATCTCGACGGATCCTAACTCAAAAT
CCACACATTATACGAGCCGGAAGCATAAAGTGTAAAGCCTGGGGTGCCTAATGCGGCCCATAGTGACTGG
ATATGTTGTGTTTTACAGTATTATGTAGTCTGTTTTTTATGCAAAATCTAATTTAATATATTGATATTTA
TATCATTTTACGTTTCTCGTTCAACTTTTGTATACAAAGTTGATTATACTCGAATTCGTTGTCGGCTCAT
ATACATGGGCGAAATAATTTCGAATATGTTTTAAAAATAACCAAAGACATTAGAAAGAGATCGCCAATAC
TTATACATTATGTCTATGTGTGCCATGTGGTAGCATGAGCCAAAAAGCTTCTCGAAATTACGAATTACAT
ATAGACGAATATGTATGTGACTTTAGTTTCGAAATAATTTCGAGAATTTTAAAAATAACGCATTCGTTAA
AAGTTCGCGTCAATTCGAATCGAATTTTCGATTGTCGATTTAGTGTGGATTGTCGAAAATCGTTCCGCCT
TCGAAGTTTACTGAAAGGAATCATTGCGATCTCGTGAATTGCTTGTATGAGAACACGCCACCATATCGAG
ATACCTGTTCAAAATATCGAAATCGCGTTCCAAACGGTAGTAGTTACCAGTTGAGTGAGTTGTGGTGACA
GTTTAACCTCTCTACATTTGTAATAATAAGCATTGTTTTGGCGTATCAATAGTCTGTAGATTTTTTCACA
AAGAAACCTGGAGAAATGTACACAAATATCTAAATGAAAATTGGCGTTACGTAACAAATACCAACGCCCC
GAAAATCCGTATATATGCAAAGCATTCTGATATATATATATATAAGTGGTATACATATACATATTCGTAT
CGGATCCGTGATCTATATTTAGGAACCCTCGACCGCCGGAGTATAAATAGAGGCGCTTCGTCTACGGAGC
GACAATTCAATTCAAACAAGCAAAGTGAACACGTCGCTAAGCGAAAGCTAAGCAAATAAACAAGCGCAGC
TGAACAAGCTAAACAATCGGGGTACCGCTAGAGTCGACGGTACCGCGGGCCGCGGCTCGAGGGTACCAAT
CAAACATGTCCAAAGGTGAAGAACTGTTTACCGGAGTAGTCCCGATATTGGTTGAACTCGACGGCGATGT
CAACGGTCATAAATTCAGTGTGTCCGGCGAGGGTGAGGGCGACGCCACATACGGTAAGCTGACGTTGAAG
TTCATATGCACCACGGGCAAGCTGCCCGTGCCATGGCCGACGTTGGTCACGACGCTGACGTATGGTGTCC
AGTGTTTCAGCCGTTACCCCGATCATATGAAGCAGCATGACTTTTTCAAGTCGGCGATGCCGGAGGGATA
CGTTCAAGAGAGGACCATTTTCTTCAAGGATGACGGCAACTATAAGACGCGAGCGGAGGTGAAATTTGAA
GGCGACACACTCGTTAACCGTATTGAGTTGAAGGGCATTGATTTTAAGGAGGATGGCAACATTCTGGGCC
ATAAGTTGGAATACAACTACAACTCGCATAATGTGTATATAATGGCAGATAAGCAGAAAAACGGAATAAA
GGTTAACTTCAAGATTCGCCACAACATAGAGGACGGTTCCGTGCAACTTGCAGATCATTACCAACAGAAC
ACACCCATTGGAGATGGCCCAGTTCTCTTGCCAGACAATCACTACCTTTCCACACAGTCCGCGTTGAGCA
AGGACCCCAATGAAAAGCGGGACCACATGGTGTTGCTGGAGTTTGTGACCGCAGCTGGTATTACACACGG
CATGGATGAGCTCTACAAGTAATCTAGAGGATCTTTGTGAAGGAACCTTACTTCTGTGGTGTGACATAAT
TGGACAAACTACCTACAGAGATTTAAAGCTCTAAGGTAAATATAAAATTTTTAAGTGTATAATGTGTTAA
ACTACTGATTCTAATTGTTTGTGTATTTTAGATTCCAACCTATGGAACTGATGAATGGGAGCAGTGGTGG
AATGCCTTTAATGAGGAAAACCTGTTTTGCTCAGAAGAAATGCCATCTAGTGATGATGAGGCTACTGCTG
ACTCTCAACATTCTACTCCTCCAAAAAAGAAGAGAAAGGTAGAAGACCCCAAGGACTTTCCTTCAGAATT
GCTAAGTTTTTTGAGTCATGCTGTGTTTAGTAATAGAACTCTTGCTTGCTTTGCTATTTACACCACAAAG
GAAAAAGCTGCACTGCTATACAAGAAAATTATGGAAAAATATTTGATGTATAGTGCCTTGACTAGAGATC
ATAATCAGCCATACCACATTTGTAGAGGTTTTACTTGCTTTAAAAAACCTCCCACACCTCCCCCTGAACC
TGAAACATAAAATGAATGCAATTGTTGTTGTTAACTTGTTTATTGCAGCTTATAATGGTTACAAATAAAG
CAATAGCATCACAAATTTCACAAATAAAGCATTTTTTTCACTGCATTCTAGTTGTGGTTTGTCCAAACTC
ATCAATGTATCTTATCATGTCTGGATCGATGGCGCGCCTCCGGAACATAATGGTGCATCTAGATGCATTC
GCGAGGTACCGAGCTCGGAGCTGGACAACTTTGTATAGAAAAGTTGAACGAGAAACGTAAAATGATATAA
ATATCAATATATTAAATTAGATTTTGCATAAAAAACAGACTACATAATACTGTAAAACACAACATATCCA
GTCACTATGCGACGTGCAGACTGGCTGTGTATAAGGGAGCCTGACATTATATTCCCCAGAACATCAGGTT
AATGGCGTTTTTGATGTCATTTTCGCGGTGGCTGAGATCAGCCACTTCTTCCCCGATAACGGAAACCGGC
ACACTGGCCATATCGGTGGTCATCATGCGCCAGCTTTCATCCCCGATATGCACCACCGGGTAAAGTTCAC
GGGAGACTTTATCTGAGAGCAAGCGCGCAGACGCAAGTGGAATAACCATGCGACGGCCCGGTGTATCGAT
AATATCACTCTGTACATCCACAAACAGACGATAACGGCTCTCTCTTTTATAGGTGTAAACCTTAAACTGC
ATTTCACCAGCCCCTGTTCTCGTCAGCAAAAGAGCCGTTCATTTCAATAAACCGGGCGACCTCAGCCATC
CCTTCCTGATTTTCCGCTTTCCAGCGTTCGGCACGCAGACGACGGGCTTCATTCTGCATGGTTGTGCTTA
CCAGACCGGAGATATTGACATCATATATGCCTTGAGCAACTGATAGCTGTCGCTGTCAACTGTCACTGTA
ATACGCTGCTTCATAGCATACCTCTTTTTGACATACTTCGGGTATACATATCAGTATATATTCTTATACC
GCAAAAATCAGCGCGCAAATACGCATACTGTTATCTGGCTTTTAGTAAGCCGGATCCATTACCAATGCTT
AATCAGTGAGGCACCTATCTCAGCGATCTGTCTATTTCGTTCATCCATAGTTGCCTGACTCCCCGTCGTG
TAGATAACTACGATACGGGAGGGCTTACCATCTGGCCCCAGTGCTGCAATGATACCGCGGGACCCACGCT
CACCGGCTCCAGATTTATCAGCAATAAACCAGCCAGCCGGAAGGGCCGAGCGCAGAAGTGGTCCTGCAAC
TTTATCCGCCTCCATCCAGTCTATTAATTGTTGCCGGGAAGCTAGAGTAAGTAGTTCGCCAGTTAATAGT
TTGCGCAACGTTGTTGCCATTGCTACAGGCATCGTGGTGTCACGCTCGTCGTTTGGTATGGCTTCATTCA
GCTCCGGTTCCCAACGATCAAGGCGAGTTACATGATCCCCCATGTTGTGCAAAAAAGCGGTTAGCTCCTT
CGGTCCTCCGATCGTTGTCAGAAGTAAGTTGGCCGCAGTGTTATCACTCATGGTTATGGCAGCACTGCAT
AATTCTCTTACTGTCATGCCATCCGTAAGATGCTTTTCTGTGACTGGTGAGTACTCAACCAAGTCATTCT
GAGAATAGTGTATGCGGCGACCGAGTTGCTCTTGCCCGGCGTCAATACGGGATAATACCGCGCCACATAG
CAGAACTTTAAAAGTGCTCATCATTGGAAAACGTTCTTCGGGGCGAAAACTCTCAAGGATCTTACCGCTG
TTGAGATCCAGTTCGATGTAACCCACTCGTGCACCCAACTGATCTTCAGCATCTTTTACTTTCACCAGCG
TTTCTGGGTGAGCAAAAACAGGAAGGCAAAATGCCGCAAAAAAGGGAATAAGGGCGACACGGAAATGTTG
AATACTCATACTCTTCCTTTTTCAATATTATTGAAGCATTTATCAGGGTTATTGTCTCATGAGCGGATAC
ATATTTGAATGTATTTAGAAAAATAAACAAATAGGGGTTCCGCGTAGCTCCTGAAAATCTCGACGGATCC
TAACTCAAAATCCACACATTATACGAGCCGGAAGCATAAAGTGTAAAGCCTGGGGTGCCTAATGCGGCCC
ATAGTGACTGGATATGTTGTGTTTTACAGTATTATGTAGTCTGTTTTTTATGCAAAATCTAATTTAATAT
ATTGATATTTATATCATTTTACGTTTCTCGTTCAACTTTATTATACAAAGTTGAGGCCCCGACGTTAAAT
TGAAAATAGGTCTATATATACGAACTGAGTCTGGAAAAAGAAGTTGAGAATTATAAAAAGTAGTGAGCAC
TGGCGCCCTCTCTGCTTGGCGAGCTAACCTTTTCGCCTCTTGGCTGAGTAGGTGGCGTTTCATTCTACTC
TGTAAAATTAATGTAGAATTGAAACACTATGGTCAAAAAATACTTAGGGGCATAAGTTATAAAACGTATG
AAATGAATTTTTATCAACCTGGGCTATTCAAAAATTTTCGAATTATTTTATGTATTTTTTTTAATCGTTT
TTCATTATAGGTTAAAATACACTTTAAAAGGAATTCTTTCCTGTAAAATAAATATAAATAAATATGCTTT
ATTGACAGAAAATTTGATGTTTTTGTATTTGAGTAGGAGCAATCACAGGTGAGCAAAAAACCCATATGTT
CGGCTTGTCGATCGGATCCCCTCCGTACCAAGACTTCGAATTCGGATCCCTCGAGCGATACACACTTCTA
TAGTGTCACCTAAATGCGTTTAAACCTTCCTGCAGGTGACGATTTCCTCGCTCACTGACTCGCTGCGCTC
GGTCGTTCGGCTGCGGCGAGCGGTATCAGCTCACTCAAAGGCGGTAATACGGTTATCCACAGAATCAGGG
GATAACGCAGGAAAGAACATGTGAGCAAAAGGCCAGCAAAAGGCCAGGAACCGTAAAAAGGCCGCGTTGC
TGGCGTTTTTCCATAGGCTCCGCCCCCCTGACGAGCATCACAAAAATCGACGCTCAAGTCAGAGGTGGCG
AAACCCGACAGGACTATAAAGATACCAGGCGTTTCCCCCTGGAAGCTCCCTCGTGCGCTCTCCTGTTCCG
ACCCTGCCGCTTACCGGATACCTGTCCGCCTTTCTCCCTTCGGGAAGCGTGGCGCTTTCTCATAGCTCAC
GCTGTAGGTATCTCAGTTCGGTGTAGGTCGTTCGCTCCAAGCTGGGCTGTGTGCACGAACCCCCCGTTCA
GCCCGACCGCTGCGCCTTATCCGGTAACTATCGTCTTGAGTCCAACCCGGTAAGACACGACTTATCGCCA
CTGGCAGCAGCCACTGGTAACAGGATTAGCAGAGCGAGGTATGTAGGCGGTGCTACAGAGTTCTTGAAGT
GGTGGCCTAACTACGGCTACACTAGAAGGACAGTATTTGGTATCTGCGCTCTGCTGAAGCCAGTTACCTT
CGGAAAAAGAGTTGGTAGCTCTTGATCCGGCAAACAAACCACCGCTGGTAGCGGTGGTTTTTTTGTTTGC
AAGCAGCAGATTACGCGCAGAAAAAAAGGATCTCAAGAAGATCCTTTGATCTTTTCTACGGGGTCTGACG
CTCAGTGGAACGAAAACTCACGTTAAGGGATTTTGGTCATGCATGATATATCTCCCAATTTGTGTAGGGC
TTATTATGCACGCTTAAAAATAATAAAAGCAGACTTGACCTGATAGTTTGGCTGTGAGCAATTATGTGCT
TAGTGCATCTAACGCTTGAGTTAAGCCGCGCCGCGAAGCGGCGTCGGCTTGAACGAATTTCTAGCTAGAC
ATTATTTGCCGACTACCTTGGTGATCTCGCCTTTCACGTAGTGGACAAATTCTTCCAACTGATCTGCGCG
CGAGGCCAAGCGATCTTCTTCTTGTCCAAGATAAGCCTGTCTAGCTTCAAGTATGACGGGCTGATACTGG
GCCGGCAGGCGCTCCATTGCCCAGTCGGCAGCGACATCCTTCGGCGCGATTTTGCCGGTTACTGCGCTGT
ACCAAATGCGGGACAACGTAAGCACTACATTTCGCTCATCGCCAGCCCAGTCGGGCGGCGAGTTCCATAG
CGTTAAGGTTTCATTTAGCGCCTCAAATAGATCCTGTTCAGGAACCGGATCAAAGAGTTCCTCCGCCGCT
GGACCTACCAAGGCAACGCTATGTTCTCTTGCTTTTGTCAGCAAGATAGCCAGATCAATGTCGATCGTGG
CTGGCTCGAAGATACCTGCAAGAATGTCATTGCGCTGCCATTCTCCAAATTGCAGTTCGCGCTTAGCTGG
ATAACGCCACGGAATGATGTCGTCGTGCACAACAATGGTGACTTCTACAGCGCGGAGAATCTCGCTCTCT
CCAGGGGAAGCCGAAGTTTCCAAAAGGTCGTTGATCAAAGCTCGCCGCGTTGTTTCATCAAGCCTTACGG
TCACCGTAACCAGCAAATCAATATCACTGTGTGGCTTCAGGCCGCCATCCACTGCGGAGCCGTACAAATG
TACGGCCAGCAACGTCGGTTCGAGATGGCGCTCGATGACGCCAACTACCTCTGATAGTTGAGTCGATACT
TCGGCGATCACCGCTTCCCCCATGATGTTTAACTTTGTTTTAGGGCGACTGCCCTGCTGCGTAACATCGT
TGCTGCTCCATAACATCAAACATCGACCCACGGCGTAACGCGCTTGCTGCTTGGATGCCCGAGGCATAGA
CTGTACCCCAAAAAAACAGTCATAACAAGCCATGAAAACCGCCACTGCGCCGTTACCACCGCTGCGTTCG
GTCAAGGTTCTGGACCAGTTGCGTGAGCGCATACGCTACTTGCATTACAGCTTACGAACCGAACAGGCTT
ATGTCCACTGGGTTCGTGCCCGAATTGATCACAGGCAGCAACGCTCTGTCATCGTTACAATCAACATGCT
ACCCTCCGCGAGATCATCCGTGTTTCAAACCCGGCAGCTTAGTTGCCGTTCTTCCGAATAGCATCGGTAA
CATGAGCAAAGTCTGCCGCCTTACAACGGCTCTCCCGCTGACGCGCCCGCGAAATTAATACGACTCACTA
TAGGGAGACTCACATGCGGCCGCCTCGAGAATTCTGACGTCTTAATTGAATTCATTTTCAACGTCCTCGA
TAGTATAGTGGTTAGTATCCCCGCCTGTCACGCGGGAGAACGGGGTTCAATTCCCCGTCGGGGAGAATCT
GTGATTCCTTTTTTTTTGCTTTTACTCTGTTATATAAACAATTTCTGTTTTAATTGAATCTAATTTGCCA
TTGCTTTTAGGAATCTCAGGCATCCAGCAAGCGTTTGTCCGCCGAATCGCCCATCAGTGAAGAAGATCCT
GTGGCGGCTACGAAAATCTCCCCGGCCATGTCGGCCTCCACCTCCAGCGAAAAACCCATCAGCGAGCTGG
CCACCTCTGTGCTGACCCACCGCTTTCCAGACTCCACCTCCTCACCCGGCGAACATGGCCTTGGACGAAT
GCAGTTGTCGATCCGCTACAGCGCCCAGCGTCAAAAACTAGACGTGACCATACACAAAATCCAGAAGATA
CCACTTCGCGATCCCAGCAATATCCCCGATCCGTATGTTAAGCTGTATCTGTTGCCTGGACGCACCAAGG
AGTCGAAACGCAAGACGAGCGTGATCAAGGACAACTGCAACCCCGTCTACGATGCATCCTTTGAGTACCT
GATTTCCATTGCCGAACTCAGGCAGACGGAACTGGAGGTGACGGTGTGCACCCAAAAGGGATTCCTATCC
GGCGGTAGTCCCATCATTGGCATGGTAGGTACCCGAAAGCAACCCCTTAGTTACAGACACAGCGCGTACG
TCCTTCGCATCCTTATGATTCCCAAGTACATATTCTGCAAGAGTACAGTATATATAGGAAAGATATCCGG
GTGAACTTCGATTAAGAAGTCTACAGGAATGGGCATCTAGATGCACCATTATGTTCCGGAGGCAACTTTG
TATTAAAAAGTTGAACGAGAAACGTAAAATGATATAAATATCAATATATTAAATTAGATTTTGCATAAAA
AACAGACTACATAATACTGTAAAACACAACATATCCAGTCACTATGCGACGTGCAGACTGGCTGTGTATA
AGGGAGCCTGACATTTATTTGTTAACTGTTAATTGTCCTTGTTCAAGGATGCTGTCTTTGACAACAGATG
TTTTCTTGCCTTTGATGTTCAGCAGGAAGCTTGGCGCAAACGTTGATTGTTTGTCTGCGTAGAATCCTCT
GTTTGTCATATAGCTTGTAATCACGACATTGTTTCCTTTCGCTTGAGGTACAGCGAAGTGTGAGTAAGTA
AAGGTTACATCGTTAGGATCAAGATCCATTTTTAACACAAGGCCAGTTTTGTTCAGCGGCTTGTATGGGC
CAGTTAAAGAATTAGAAACATAACCAAGCATGTAAATATCGTTAGACGTAATGCCGTCAATCGTCATTTT
TGATCCGCGGGAGTCAGTGAACAGGTACCATTTGCCGTTCATTTTAAAGACGTTCGCGCGTTCAATTTCA
TCTGTTACTGTGTTAGATGCAATCAGCGGTTTCATCACTTTTTTCAGTGTGTAATCATCGTTTAGCTCAA
TCATACCGAGAGCGCCGTTTGCTAACTCAGCCGTGCGTTTTTTATCGCTTTGCAGAAGTTTTTGACTTTC
TTGACGGAAGAATGATGTGCTTTTGCCATAGTATGCTTTGTTAAATAAAGATTCTTCGCCTTGGTAGCCA
TCTTCAGTTCCAGTGTTTGCTTCAAATACTAAGTATTTGTGGCCTTTATCTTCTACGTAGTGAGGATCTC
TCAGCGTATGGTTGTCGCCTGAGCTGTAGTTGCCTTCATCGATGAACTGCTGTACATTTTGATACGTTTT
TCCGTCACCGTCAAAGATTGATTTATAATCCTCTACACCGTTGATGTTCAAAGAGCTGTCTGATGCTGAT
ACGTTAACTTGTGCAGTTGTCAGTGTTTGTTTGCCGTAATGTTTACCGGAGAAATCAGTGTAGAATAAAC
GGATTTTTCCGTCAGATGTAAATGTGGCTGAACCTGACCATTCTTGTGTTTGGTCTTTTAGGATAGAATC
ATTTGCATCGAATTTGTCGCTGTCTTTAAAGACGCGGCCAGCGTTTTTCCAGCTGTCAATAGAAGTTTCG
CCGACTTTTTGATAGAACATGTAAATCGATGTGTCATCCGCATTTTTAGGATCTCCGGCTAATGCAAAGA
CGATGTGGTAGCCGTGATAGTTTGCGACAGTGCCGTCAGCGTTTTGTAATGGCCAGCTGTCCCAAACGTC
CAGGCCTTTTGCAGAAGAGATATTTTTAATTGTGGACGAATCGAATTCAGGAACTTGATATTTTTCATTT
TTTTGCTGTTCAGGGATTTGCAGCATATCATGGCGTGTAATATGGGAAATGCCGTATGTTTCCTTATATG
GCTTTTGGTTCGTTTCTTTCGCAAACGCTTGAGTTGCGCCTCCTGCCAGCAGTGCGGTAGTAAAGGTTAA
TACTGTTGCTTGTTTTGCAAACTTTTTGATGTTCATCGTTCATGTCTCCTTTTTTATGTACTGTGTTAGC
GGTCTGCTTCTTCCAGCCCTCCTGTTTGAAGATGGCAAGTTAGTTACGCACAATAAAAAAAGACCTAAAA
TATGTAAGGGGTGACGCCAAAGTATACACTTTGCCCTTTACACATTTTAGGTCTTGCCTGCTTTATCAGT
AACAAACC
